Addgene plasmid #247344: pEF-1α-Venus-Nup107-FRT
Purpose: Expresses Venus-NUP107 under EF1 promoter and can be integrated into FRT site
Depositing lab: Kazuhiro Maeshima. Depositing organization: National Institute of Genetics. Publication: Single nucleosome imaging reveals loose genome chromatin networks via active RNA polymerase II. Nagashima R, Hibino K, Ashwin SS, Babokhov M, Fujishiro S, Imai R, Nozaki T, Tamura S, Tani T, Kimura H, Shribak M, Kanemaki MT, Sasai M, Maeshima K. J Cell Biol. 2019 Mar 1. pii: jcb.201811090. doi: 10.1083/jcb.201811090. PubMed 30824489.
Backbone
  Vector backbone: pEF5
  Backbone manufacturer: Invitrogen, Cat#V602020
  Vector type: Mammalian Expression
  Selectable markers: Hygromycin
Growth in bacteria
  Bacterial resistance: Ampicillin, 100 μg/mL
  Growth temperature: 37°C
  Growth strain: DH5alpha
  Copy number: High Copy
Gene/Insert
  Gene/Insert name: Nup107 (NUP107)
  Species: H. sapiens (human)
  Insert size (bp): 3498
  Entrez Gene: NUP107 (a.k.a. GAMOS7, NPHS11, NUP84, ODG6, ODG6; GAMOS7)
  Promoter: EF1α
  Tag / fusion protein: Venus (N terminal on insert)
  Cloning method: Other
  Sequencing primers: 5′ T7 or EF1a
Terms and licenses: Academic/Nonprofit Terms; Industry Terms: Not Available to Industry
How to cite: pEF-1α-Venus-Nup107-FRT was a gift from Kazuhiro Maeshima (Addgene plasmid # 247344 ; http://n2t.net/addgene:247344 ; RRID:Addgene_247344)
