[The description below was written by a language model from this plasmid's Addgene catalogue record and pLannotate feature annotations shown in this document.]
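Description:
pEF-1α-Venus-Nup107-FRT is a mammalian expression plasmid of about 9.3 kb built on the Invitrogen pEF5 FRT-type backbone. It is designed for stable, single-site integration of a fluorescently tagged nucleoporin into host cells that carry a genomic FRT target. It is maintained in E. coli as a high-copy plasmid through a ColE1/pUC-type origin and is selected with ampicillin via the β-lactamase gene. Short annotated fragments of f1 ori, lac regulatory elements, bom, the CMV enhancer and SV40 sequences appear to be backbone remnants rather than functional parts.

The expression cassette uses the strong constitutive human EF-1α promoter, followed by a T7 promoter that also serves as a sequencing primer site. It drives the yellow fluorescent protein Venus fused to the N terminus of human NUP107, a component of the nuclear pore complex involved in pore assembly and maintenance. A bGH polyadenylation signal terminates the transcript. A backbone-derived V5 epitope lies downstream of the NUP107 coding region, but the record does not say whether it is in frame and translated as part of the fusion.

Separately, a single FRT site sits immediately upstream of a hygromycin resistance coding sequence that has an SV40 poly(A) signal but no annotated promoter of its own. In this arrangement, FLP recombinase inserts the plasmid at a genomic FRT site, which typically places the hygromycin gene under a resident promoter, so hygromycin resistance selects for correct integrants.

The construct labels nuclear pores in living cells, and the associated publication concerns single-nucleosome imaging of chromatin.
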