Features (pLannotate 1.2.2; 22 found; start..end, strand, type, name):
     69..116     +  protein_bind   FRT: FLP-mediated recombination occurs in the 8-bp core sequence TCTAGAAA (Turan and Bode, 2011). FLP recombinase from the Saccharomyces cerevisiae 2μ plasmid
    124..1146    +  CDS            HygR: aminoglycoside phosphotransferase from E. coli; aph(4)-Ia; confers resistance to hygromycin
   1156..1281    +  CDS            ble (fragment): BLE_KLEPN - Experimental evidence at protein level: Swiss-Prot protein existence level 1. Binding protein with a strong affinity to the bleomycin family of antibiotics. Binds to CL990; an antimitotic-antibiotic compound. From Klebsiella pneumoniae.
   1276..1397    +  polyA_signal   SV40 poly(A) signal: SV40 polyadenylation signal
   1470..1486    -  protein_bind   lac operator: The lac repressor binds to the lac operator to inhibit transcription in E. coli. This inhibition can be relieved by adding lactose or isopropyl-β-D-thiogalactopyranoside (IPTG). lac repressor encoded by lacI
   1494..1524    -  promoter       lac promoter: promoter for the E. coli lac operon
   1539..1560    -  protein_bind   CAP binding site: CAP binding activates transcription in the presence of cAMP. E. coli catabolite activator protein
   1573..1665    -  CDS            lacI (fragment): lac repressor; lacI; The lac repressor binds to the lac operator to inhibit transcription in E. coli. This inhibition can be relieved by adding lactose or isopropyl-β-D-thiogalactopyranoside (IPTG).
   1848..2436    -  rep_origin     ori: high-copy-number ColE1/pMB1/pBR322/pUC origin of replication
   2607..3467    -  CDS            AmpR: β-lactamase; bla; confers resistance to ampicillin, carbenicillin, and related antibiotics
   3468..3572    -  promoter       AmpR promoter: bla
   3631..3683    -  misc_feature   bom (fragment): basis of mobility region from pBR322
   3838..3856    +  enhancer       CMV enhancer (fragment): human cytomegalovirus immediate early enhancer
   3881..3947    +  CDS            small t antigen (fragment): SV40 (simian virus 40) small t antigen
   3954..5132    +  promoter       EF-1α promoter: strong constitutive promoter for human elongation factor EF-1α
   5149..5167    +  promoter       T7 promoter: promoter for bacteriophage T7 RNA polymerase
   5252..5968    +  CDS            Venus: Venus is a basic (constitutively fluorescent) yellow fluorescent protein published in 2002, derived from Aequorea victoria. It is reported to be a rapidly-maturing weak dimer with moderate acid sensitivity.
   5975..8749    +  CDS            NUP107: NU107_HUMAN - Experimental evidence at protein level: Swiss-Prot protein existence level 1. Plays a role in the nuclear pore complex (NPC) assembly and/or maintenance (PubMed:12552102, PubMed:15229283, PubMed:30179222). Required for the assembly of peripheral proteins into the NPC (PubMed:15229283, PubMed:12552102). May anchor NUP62 to the NPC (PubMed:15229283). Involved in nephrogenesis (PubMed:30179222). From Homo sapiens (Human).
   8806..8847    +  CDS            V5 tag: epitope tag from simian virus 5
   8891..9115    +  polyA_signal   bGH poly(A) signal: bovine growth hormone polyadenylation signal
   9119..9140    +  promoter       SV40 promoter (fragment): SV40 enhancer and early promoter
   9161..64      +  rep_origin     f1 ori (fragment) (across the origin) (sequence partly withheld): f1 bacteriophage origin of replication; arrow indicates direction of (+) strand synthesis
>Addgene plasmid #247344 | pEF-1α-Venus-Nup107-FRT | addgene full sequence | sequence record 491713 | Addgene NGS Result
[46 nt withheld, positions 1-46]
AGGGTGATGGTTCACGTACCTAGAAGTTCCTATTCCGAAGTTCCTATTCTCTAGAAAGTATAGGAACTTC
CTTGGCCAAAAAGCCTGAACTCACCGCGACGTCTGTCGAGAAGTTTCTGATCGAAAAGTTCGACAGCGTC
TCCGACCTGATGCAGCTCTCGGAGGGCGAAGAATCTCGTGCTTTCAGCTTCGATGTAGGAGGGCGTGGAT
ATGTCCTGCGGGTAAATAGCTGCGCCGATGGTTTCTACAAAGATCGTTATGTTTATCGGCACTTTGCATC
GGCCGCGCTCCCGATTCCGGAAGTGCTTGACATTGGGGAATTCAGCGAGAGCCTGACCTATTGCATCTCC
CGCCGTGCACAGGGTGTCACGTTGCAAGACCTGCCTGAAACCGAACTGCCCGCTGTTCTGCAGCCGGTCG
CGGAGGCCATGGATGCGATCGCTGCGGCCGATCTTAGCCAGACGAGCGGGTTCGGCCCATTCGGACCGCA
AGGAATCGGTCAATACACTACATGGCGTGATTTCATATGCGCGATTGCTGATCCCCATGTGTATCACTGG
CAAACTGTGATGGACGACACCGTCAGTGCGTCCGTCGCGCAGGCTCTCGATGAGCTGATGCTTTGGGCCG
AGGACTGCCCCGAAGTCCGGCACCTCGTGCACGCGGATTTCGGCTCCAACAATGTCCTGACGGACAATGG
CCGCATAACAGCGGTCATTGACTGGAGCGAGGCGATGTTCGGGGATTCCCAATACGAGGTCGCCAACATC
TTCTTCTGGAGGCCGTGGTTGGCTTGTATGGAGCAGCAGACGCGCTACTTCGAGCGGAGGCATCCGGAGC
TTGCAGGATCGCCGCGGCTCCGGGCGTATATGCTCCGCATTGGTCTTGACCAACTCTATCAGAGCTTGGT
TGACGGCAATTTCGATGATGCAGCTTGGGCGCAGGGTCGATGCGACGCAATCGTCCGATCCGGAGCCGGG
ACTGTCGGGCGTACACAAATCGCCCGCAGAAGCGCGGCCGTCTGGACCGATGGCTGTGTAGAAGTACTCG
CCGATAGTGGAAACCGACGCCCCAGCACTCGTCCGAGGGCAAAGGAATAGCACGTACTACGAGATTTCGA
TTCCACCGCCGCCTTCTATGAAAGGTTGGGCTTCGGAATCGTTTTCCGGGACGCCGGCTGGATGATCCTC
CAGCGCGGGGATCTCATGCTGGAGTTCTTCGCCCACCCCAACTTGTTTATTGCAGCTTATAATGGTTACA
AATAAAGCAATAGCATCACAAATTTCACAAATAAAGCATTTTTTTCACTGCATTCTAGTTGTGGTTTGTC
CAAACTCATCAATGTATCTTATCATGTCTGTATACCGTCGACCTCTAGCTAGAGCTTGGCGTAATCATGG
TCATAGCTGTTTCCTGTGTGAAATTGTTATCCGCTCACAATTCCACACAACATACGAGCCGGAAGCATAA
AGTGTAAAGCCTGGGGTGCCTAATGAGTGAGCTAACTCACATTAATTGCGTTGCGCTCACTGCCCGCTTT
CCAGTCGGGAAACCTGTCGTGCCAGCTGCATTAATGAATCGGCCAACGCGCGGGGAGAGGCGGTTTGCGT
ATTGGGCGCTCTTCCGCTTCCTCGCTCACTGACTCGCTGCGCTCGGTCGTTCGGCTGCGGCGAGCGGTAT
CAGCTCACTCAAAGGCGGTAATACGGTTATCCACAGAATCAGGGGATAACGCAGGAAAGAACATGTGAGC
AAAAGGCCAGCAAAAGGCCAGGAACCGTAAAAAGGCCGCGTTGCTGGCGTTTTTCCATAGGCTCCGCCCC
CCTGACGAGCATCACAAAAATCGACGCTCAAGTCAGAGGTGGCGAAACCCGACAGGACTATAAAGATACC
AGGCGTTTCCCCCTGGAAGCTCCCTCGTGCGCTCTCCTGTTCCGACCCTGCCGCTTACCGGATACCTGTC
CGCCTTTCTCCCTTCGGGAAGCGTGGCGCTTTCTCATAGCTCACGCTGTAGGTATCTCAGTTCGGTGTAG
GTCGTTCGCTCCAAGCTGGGCTGTGTGCACGAACCCCCCGTTCAGCCCGACCGCTGCGCCTTATCCGGTA
ACTATCGTCTTGAGTCCAACCCGGTAAGACACGACTTATCGCCACTGGCAGCAGCCACTGGTAACAGGAT
TAGCAGAGCGAGGTATGTAGGCGGTGCTACAGAGTTCTTGAAGTGGTGGCCTAACTACGGCTACACTAGA
AGAACAGTATTTGGTATCTGCGCTCTGCTGAAGCCAGTTACCTTCGGAAAAAGAGTTGGTAGCTCTTGAT
CCGGCAAACAAACCACCGCTGGTAGCGGTGGTTTTTTTGTTTGCAAGCAGCAGATTACGCGCAGAAAAAA
AGGATCTCAAGAAGATCCTTTGATCTTTTCTACGGGGTCTGACGCTCAGTGGAACGAAAACTCACGTTAA
GGGATTTTGGTCATGAGATTATCAAAAAGGATCTTCACCTAGATCCTTTTAAATTAAAAATGAAGTTTTA
AATCAATCTAAAGTATATATGAGTAAACTTGGTCTGACAGTTACCAATGCTTAATCAGTGAGGCACCTAT
CTCAGCGATCTGTCTATTTCGTTCATCCATAGTTGCCTGACTCCCCGTCGTGTAGATAACTACGATACGG
GAGGGCTTACCATCTGGCCCCAGTGCTGCAATGATACCGCGAGACCCACGCTCACCGGCTCCAGATTTAT
CAGCAATAAACCAGCCAGCCGGAAGGGCCGAGCGCAGAAGTGGTCCTGCAACTTTATCCGCCTCCATCCA
GTCTATTAATTGTTGCCGGGAAGCTAGAGTAAGTAGTTCGCCAGTTAATAGTTTGCGCAACGTTGTTGCC
ATTGCTACAGGCATCGTGGTGTCACGCTCGTCGTTTGGTATGGCTTCATTCAGCTCCGGTTCCCAACGAT
CAAGGCGAGTTACATGATCCCCCATGTTGTGCAAAAAAGCGGTTAGCTCCTTCGGTCCTCCGATCGTTGT
CAGAAGTAAGTTGGCCGCAGTGTTATCACTCATGGTTATGGCAGCACTGCATAATTCTCTTACTGTCATG
CCATCCGTAAGATGCTTTTCTGTGACTGGTGAGTACTCAACCAAGTCATTCTGAGAATAGTGTATGCGGC
GACCGAGTTGCTCTTGCCCGGCGTCAATACGGGATAATACCGCGCCACATAGCAGAACTTTAAAAGTGCT
CATCATTGGAAAACGTTCTTCGGGGCGAAAACTCTCAAGGATCTTACCGCTGTTGAGATCCAGTTCGATG
TAACCCACTCGTGCACCCAACTGATCTTCAGCATCTTTTACTTTCACCAGCGTTTCTGGGTGAGCAAAAA
CAGGAAGGCAAAATGCCGCAAAAAAGGGAATAAGGGCGACACGGAAATGTTGAATACTCATACTCTTCCT
TTTTCAATATTATTGAAGCATTTATCAGGGTTATTGTCTCATGAGCGGATACATATTTGAATGTATTTAG
AAAAATAAACAAATAGGGGTTCCGCGCACATTTCCCCGAAAAGTGCCACCTGACGTCGACGGATCGGGAG
ATCTCCCGATCCCCTATGGTGCACTCTCAGTACAATCTGCTCTGATGCCGCATAGTTAAGCCAGTATCTG
CTCCCTGCTTGTGTGTTGGAGGTCGCTGAGTAGTGCGCGAGCAAAATTTAAGCTACAACAAGGCAAGGCT
TGACCGACAATTGCATGAAGAATCTGCTTAGGGTTAGGCGTTTTGCGCTGCTTCGCGATGTACGGGCCAG
ATATACGCGTTGACATTGATTATTGACTAGGCTTTTGCAAAAAGCTTTGCAAAGATGGATAAAGTTTTAA
ACAGAGAGGAATCTTTGCAGCTAATGGACCTTCTAGGTCTTGAAAGGAGTGGGAATTGGCTCCGGTGCCC
GTCAGTGGGCAGAGCGCACATCGCCCACAGTCCCCGAGAAGTTGGGGGGAGGGGTCGGCAATTGAACCGG
TGCCTAGAGAAGGTGGCGCGGGGTAAACTGGGAAAGTGATGTCGTGTACTGGCTCCGCCTTTTTCCCGAG
GGTGGGGGAGAACCGTATATAAGTGCAGTAGTCGCCGTGAACGTTCTTTTTCGCAACGGGTTTGCCGCCA
GAACACAGGTAAGTGCCGTGTGTGGTTCCCGCGGGCCTGGCCTCTTTACGGGTTATGGCCCTTGCGTGCC
TTGAATTACTTCCACCTGGCTGCAGTACGTGATTCTTGATCCCGAGCTTCGGGTTGGAAGTGGGTGGGAG
AGTTCGAGGCCTTGCGCTTAAGGAGCCCCTTCGCCTCGTGCTTGAGTTGAGGCCTGGCCTGGGCGCTGGG
GCCGCCGCGTGCGAATCTGGTGGCACCTTCGCGCCTGTCTCGCTGCTTTCGATAAGTCTCTAGCCATTTA
AAATTTTTGATGACCTGCTGCGACGCTTTTTTTCTGGCAAGATAGTCTTGTAAATGCGGGCCAAGATCTG
CACACTGGTATTTCGGTTTTTGGGGCCGCGGGCGGCGACGGGGCCCGTGCGTCCCAGCGCACATGTTCGG
CGAGGCGGGGCCTGCGAGCGCGGCCACCGAGAATCGGACGGGGGTAGTCTCAAGCTGGCCGGCCTGCTCT
GGTGCCTGGCCTCGCGCCGCCGTGTATCGCCCCGCCCTGGGCGGCAAGGCTGGCCCGGTCGGCACCAGTT
GCGTGAGCGGAAAGATGGCCGCTTCCCGGCCCTGCTGCAGGGAGCTCAAAATGGAGGACGCGGCGCTCGG
GAGAGCGGGCGGGTGAGTCACCCACACAAAGGAAAAGGGCCTTTCCGTCCTCAGCCGTCGCTTCATGTGA
CTCCACGGAGTACCGGGCGCCGTCCAGGCACCTCGATTAGTTCTCGAGCTTTTGGAGTACGTCGTCTTTA
GGTTGGGGGGAGGGGTTTTATGCGATGGAGTTTCCCCACACTGAGTGGGTGGAGACTGAAGTTAGGCCAG
CTTGGCACTTGATGTAATTCTCCTTGGAATTTGCCCTTTTTGAGTTTGGATCTTGGTTCATTCTCAAGCC
TCAGACAGTGGTTCAAAGTTTTTTTCTTCCATTTCAGGTGTCGTGAGGAATTAGCTTGGTACTAATACGA
CTCACTATAGGGAGACCCAAGCTGGCTAGGTAAGCTTGGTACCGAGCTCGGATCCACTAGTCCAGTGTGG
TGGAATTCTGCAGATCTAGCTGGCGATGGTGAGCAAGGGCGAGGAGCTGTTCACCGGGGTGGTGCCCATC
CTGGTCGAGCTGGACGGCGACGTAAACGGCCACAAGTTCAGCGTGTCCGGCGAGGGCGAGGGCGATGCCA
CCTACGGCAAGCTGACCCTGAAGCTGATCTGCACCACCGGCAAGCTGCCCGTGCCCTGGCCCACCCTCGT
GACCACCCTGGGCTACGGCCTGCAGTGCTTCGCCCGCTACCCCGACCACATGAAGCAGCACGACTTCTTC
AAGTCCGCCATGCCCGAAGGCTACGTCCAGGAGCGCACCATCTTCTTCAAGGACGACGGCAACTACAAGA
CCCGCGCCGAGGTGAAGTTCGAGGGCGACACCCTGGTGAACCGCATCGAGCTGAAGGGCATCGACTTCAA
GGAGGACGGCAACATCCTGGGGCACAAGCTGGAGTACAACTACAACAGCCACAACGTCTATATCACCGCC
GACAAGCAGAAGAACGGCATCAAGGCCAACTTCAAGATCCGCCACAACATCGAGGACGGCGGCGTGCAGC
TCGCCGACCACTACCAGCAGAACACCCCCATCGGCGACGGCCCCGTGCTGCTGCCCGACAACCACTACCT
GAGCTACCAGTCCGCCCTGAGCAAAGACCCCAACGAGAAGCGCGATCACATGGTCCTGCTGGAGTTCGTG
ACCGCCGCCGGGATCACTCTCGGCATGGACGAGCTGTACAAGCTCGAGATGGACAGGAGTGGCTTTGGAG
AGATATCATCCCCTGTAATCCGGGAGGCAGAGGTGACACGGACTGCACGGAAACAGAGTGCTCAGAAAAG
AGTTTTACTTCAGGCATCTCAAGATGAAAATTTTGGTAATACTACACCAAGAAACCAGGTTATCCCTCGA
ACTCCTAGCTCATTTCGACAGCCTTTTACCCCAACAAGCCGAAGCTTACTAAGGCAGCCAGATATTTCCT
GCATTCTTGGAACAGGAGGGAAGTCGCCCCGACTTACGCAGTCTTCAGGGTTCTTTGGAAATCTCTCCAT
GGTTACTAATCTGGATGACAGTAACTGGGCAGCTGCATTTTCATCACAGCGTTCCGGGCTGTTCACAAAC
ACAGAGCCCCACAGTATAACAGAAGATGTAACTATCAGTGCTGTTATGTTACGTGAGGATGATCCTGGAG
AAGCTGCATCCATGAGTATGTTTTCTGATTTCCTGCAGTCTTTTCTGAAGCACTCTTCGAGTACAGTTTT
TGATCTTGTGGAAGAGTATGAAAACATCTGTGGTAGTCAGGTGAATATACTGAGTAAAATAGTGAGTCGA
GCAACACCTGGACTTCAAAAATTTTCAAAAACAGCCAGTATGCTCTGGCTTCTTCAACAGGAGATGGTCA
CATGGAGGCTGCTGGCTTCTTTGTATAGAGACAGAATACAGTCTGCATTAGAAGAGGAAAGCGTATTCGC
AGTTACTGCTGTTAATGCCAGTGAAAAAACAGTTGTGGAAGCGTTATTTCAGAGGGATTCACTTGTTCGA
CAAAGTCAGCTGGTGGTAGATTGGTTAGAGAGTATTGCCAAAGATGAAATTGGAGAATTTTCTGATAATA
TTGAGTTTTATGCAAAATCAGTATATTGGGAAAATACTCTGCATACCTTAAAACAACGGCAGCTGACTTC
TTACGTTGGAAGTGTTCGTCCGCTTGTCACTGAATTGGACCCTGATGCTCCCATAAGACAGAAAATGCCC
CTTGATGATCTGGATAGAGAAGATGAAGTTAGATTACTCAAATATCTCTTTACTCTAATCCGTGCTGGAA
TGACAGAAGAGGCACAACGACTCTGTAAACGCTGTGGTCAAGCATGGAGAGCTGCAACACTTGAAGGCTG
GAAACTGTACCATGACCCTAATGTTAATGGAGGAACAGAATTAGAACCTGTTGAAGGGAATCCATATAGA
CGCATTTGGAAAATAAGTTGCTGGAGAATGGCAGAAGATGAGCTTTTTAATAGATACGAGAGAGCAATTT
ATGCAGCTTTAAGTGGGAATCTTAAGCAGCTGCTTCCTGTCTGTGACACCTGGGAAGACACAGTTTGGGC
CTACTTCCGGGTGATGGTGGACAGTCTGGTAGAACAGGAGATCCAGACATCAGTAGCAACTCTGGATGAA
ACTGAAGAACTCCCTAGAGAATATCTGGGAGCAAACTGGACGTTAGAAAAGGTTTTTGAGGAACTTCAAG
CTACTGACAAAAAGAGAGTTCTGGAAGAGAATCAAGAACATTATCATATAGTTCAAAAGTTTCTTATCCT
GGGAGACATTGATGGTTTGATGGATGAGTTTAGCAAATGGCTTTCCAAAAGCAGAAACAATCTACCTGGA
CACCTGCTTCGCTTTATGACCCACCTTATTTTGTTTTTCCGTACTCTGGGACTACAGACCAAGGAGGAAG
TTTCTATTGAAGTTTTAAAGACATACATACAGCTTTTAATAAGAGAGAAACATACAAATCTTATAGCATT
TTATACCTGTCATTTGCCTCAAGACCTAGCTGTTGCCCAGTATGCATTATTTTTGGAAAGTGTTACAGAA
TTTGAACAGCGCCACCATTGCCTGGAGTTGGCTAAAGAAGCAGATTTGGATGTTGCAACAATAACAAAAA
CTGTAGTTGAGAATATTCGAAAGAAAGATAATGGTGAATTTAGTCATCATGACCTGGCCCCAGCCCTAGA
TACTGGCACTACTGAGGAGGATCGTTTAAAAATTGATGTAATTGACTGGTTGGTATTTGACCCAGCGCAG
AGGGCAGAAGCACTGAAACAGGGCAATGCAATTATGAGAAAATTCTTGGCATCAAAAAAGCACGAAGCTG
CAAAAGAAGTATTTGTGAAAATTCCTCAGGATTCTATAGCAGAAATCTATAATCAGTGCGAGGAACAAGG
AATGGAAAGTCCACTTCCTGCTGAAGATGATAATGCTATCCGAGAACATTTGTGCATCAGAGCTTATTTG
GAAGCCCATGAAACCTTTAATGAGTGGTTTAAGCATATGAATTCAGTTCCACAAAAACCTGCTTTGATAC
CTCAACCAACTTTTACTGAGAAAGTGGCTCATGAACACAAAGAAAAGAAATATGAAATGGATTTTGGTAT
TTGGAAAGGGCATTTGGATGCCCTAACTGCTGATGTGAAGGAGAAAATGTATAACGTCTTGTTGTTTGTT
GATGGAGGGTGGATGGTGGATGTTAGAGAGGATGCCAAAGAAGACCATGAAAGAACACATCAAATGGTCT
TACTGAGAAAGCTTTGTCTGCCAATGTTGTGTTTTCTGCTTCATACGATATTGCACAGTACTGGTCAGTA
TCAGGAATGCCTACAGTTAGCAGATATGGTATCCTCTGAGCGCCACAAACTGTACCTGGTATTTTCTAAG
GAAGAGCTAAGGAAGTTGCTGCAGAAGCTCAGAGAGTCCTCTCTAATGCTCCTAGACCAGGGACTTGACC
CATTAGGGTATGAAATTCAGTTATAGGGATCATCCAGCACAGTGGCGGCCGCTCGAGTCTAGAGGGCCCG
CGGTTCGAAGGTAAGCCTATCCCTAACCCTCTCCTCGGTCTCGATTCTACGCGTACCGGTTAGTAATGAG
TTTAAACCCGCTGATCAGCCTCGACTGTGCCTTCTAGTTGCCAGCCATCTGTTGTTTGCCCCTCCCCCGT
GCCTTCCTTGACCCTGGAAGGTGCCACTCCCACTGTCCTTTCCTAATAAAATGAGGAAATTGCATCGCAT
TGTCTGAGTAGGTGTCATTCTATTCTGGGGGGTGGGGTGGGGCAGGACAGCAAGGGGGAGGATTGGGAAG
ACAATAGCAGGCATGCTGGGGATGCGGTGGGCTCTATGGCTTCTGAGGCGGAAAGAACCAGCTGGGGCTC
TAGGGGGTATCCCC
[124 nt withheld, positions 9161-9284]
C
[45 nt withheld, positions 9286-9330]
